Addgene plasmid #154504: pEPYC0CM0366
Purpose: Phytobricks Level 0 part
Depositing lab: Nicola Patron. Depositing organization: Earlham Institute. Publication: Rational design of minimal synthetic promoters for plants. Cai YM, Kallam K, Tidd H, Gendarini G, Salzman A, Patron NJ. Nucleic Acids Res. 2020 Aug 28. pii: 5897334. doi: 10.1093/nar/gkaa682. PubMed 32856047.
Backbone
  Vector backbone: pUAP1
  Vector type: Synthetic Biology
Growth in bacteria
  Bacterial resistance: Chloramphenicol, 25 μg/mL
  Growth temperature: 37°C
  Growth strain: NEB Stable
  Copy number: High Copy
Gene/Insert
  Gene/Insert name: MinSyn_001
  Species: Synthetic
  Cloning method: Restriction Enzyme; 5′ cloning site BpiI (destroyed during cloning); 3′ cloning site BpiI (destroyed during cloning)
Terms and licenses: Academic/Nonprofit Terms; Industry Terms: Not Available to Industry
Depositor comments: Please visit https://www.biorxiv.org/content/10.1101/2020.05.14.095406v1 for bioRxiv preprint.
How to cite: pEPYC0CM0366 was a gift from Nicola Patron (Addgene plasmid # 154504 ; http://n2t.net/addgene:154504 ; RRID:Addgene_154504)
