[The description below was written by a language model from this plasmid's Addgene catalogue record and pLannotate feature annotations shown in this document.]
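Description:
pEPYC0CM0366 is a small (about 2.2 kb) Phytobrick Level 0 part plasmid built in the pUAP1 universal acceptor backbone, a synthetic biology vector used to domesticate standard DNA parts for Type IIS (Golden Gate/MoClo-style) assembly. It is maintained in E. coli at high copy through a ColE1/pUC-type origin of replication and selected with chloramphenicol, with resistance supplied by the cat (chloramphenicol acetyltransferase) gene under its native cat promoter and followed by the phage lambda t0 terminator. Two further bacterial terminators, a putative terminator and a his operon terminator, lie on either side of a short unannotated interval, an arrangement typically used to insulate a cloned part from read-through transcription arising in the backbone.

The insert is MinSyn_001, a fully synthetic sequence cloned using BpiI sites that were destroyed in the process, as expected for Type IIS cloning into an acceptor vector. The automated annotation does not recognise the insert itself, so its position and composition are not shown in the feature table. It presumably sits in the unannotated region between the flanking terminators. The name and the associated work on rational design of minimal synthetic promoters for plants indicate that MinSyn_001 is a minimal synthetic plant promoter part, although the record gives no detail on its cis-regulatory elements or core promoter. As a Level 0 part, the plasmid carries no complete plant expression cassette. It serves as a reusable stock from which the promoter can be released and combined with coding sequences, terminators and other standard parts into higher-level transcriptional units for plant expression studies.
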