Features (pLannotate 1.2.2; 6 found; start..end, strand, type, name):
     45..88      -  terminator     bacterial terminator: putative bacterial transcription terminator
    236..293     +  terminator     his operon terminator: This putative transcriptin terminator from the E. coli his operon has a 2-bp deletion introduced during synthesis. Its efficiency has not been determined.
    488..1076    -  rep_origin     ori: high-copy-number ColE1/pMB1/pBR322/pUC origin of replication
   1259..1353    -  terminator     lambda t0 terminator: transcription terminator from phage lambda
   1377..2033    -  CDS            cat: CAT_ECOLX - Experimental evidence at protein level: Swiss-Prot protein existence level 1. This enzyme is an effector of chloramphenicol resistance in bacteria. From Escherichia coli. This protein is used as a marker in many commonly used cloning vectors, such as pACYC184.
   2034..2131    -  promoter       cat promoter: promoter of the E. coli cat gene encoding chloramphenicol acetyltransferase
>Addgene plasmid #154504 | pEPYC0CM0366 | addgene full sequence | sequence record 313987 | Addgene NGS Result
TATCATGACATTAACCTATAAAAATAGGCGTATCACGAGGCAGAATTTCAGATAAAAAAAATCCTTAGCT
TTCGCTAAGGATGATTTCTGGAATTCGGTCTCAGGAGGGAGGCGTGTCGTTTTAGTGAGGAGCAAGTGGA
TAGCAAGTGGATAGCAAGTGGATCTATATAAGGTTTTGCTATTCATTGAAAGCAGTAGTGACTGATTTGT
ATATAATGTACTCGAGACCCTGCAGTCCGGCAAAAAAGGGCAAGGTGTCACCACCCTGCCCTTTTTCTTT
AAAACCGAAAAGATTACTTCGCGTTATGCAGGCTTCCTCGCTCACTGACTCGCTGCGCTCGGTCGTTCGG
CTGCGGCGAGCGGTATCAGCTCACTCAAAGGCGGTAATACGGTTATCCACAGAATCAGGGGATAACGCAG
GAAAGAACATGTGAGCAAAAGGCCAGCAAAAGGCCAGGAACCGTAAAAAGGCCGCGTTGCTGGCGTTTTT
CCACAGGCTCCGCCCCCCTGACGAGCATCACAAAAATCGACGCTCAAGTCAGAGGTGGCGAAACCCGACA
GGACTATAAAGATACCAGGCGTTTCCCCCTGGAAGCTCCCTCGTGCGCTCTCCTGTTCCGACCCTGCCGC
TTACCGGATACCTGTCCGCCTTTCTCCCTTCGGGAAGCGTGGCGCTTTCTCATAGCTCACGCTGTAGGTA
TCTCAGTTCGGTGTAGGTCGTTCGCTCCAAGCTGGGCTGTGTGCACGAACCCCCCGTTCAGCCCGACCGC
TGCGCCTTATCCGGTAACTATCGTCTTGAGTCCAACCCGGTAAGACACGACTTATCGCCACTGGCAGCAG
CCACTGGTAACAGGATTAGCAGAGCGAGGTATGTAGGCGGTGCTACAGAGTTCTTGAAGTGGTGGCCTAA
CTACGGCTACACTAGAAGAACAGTATTTGGTATCTGCGCTCTGCTGAAGCCAGTTACCTTCGGAAAAAGA
GTTGGTAGCTCTTGATCCGGCAAACAAACCACCGCTGGTAGCGGTGGTTTTTTTGTTTGCAAGCAGCAGA
TTACGCGCAGAAAAAAAGGATCTCAAGAAGATCCTTTGATCTTTTCTACGGGGTCTGACGCTCAGTGGAA
CGAAAACTCACGTTAAGGGATTTTGGTCATGAGATTATCAAAAAGGATCTTCACCTAGATCCTTTTAAAT
TAAAAATGAAGTTTTAAATCAATCTAAAGTATATATGAGTAAACTTGGTCTGACAGCTCGAGGCTTGGAT
TCTCACCAATAAAAAACGCCCGGCGGCAACCGAGCGTTCTGAACAAATCCAGATGGAGTTCTGAGGTCAT
TACTGGATCTATCAACAGGAGTCCAAGCGAGCTCGATATCAAATTACGCCCCGCCCTGCCACTCATCGCA
GTACTGTTGTAATTCATTAAGCATTCTGCCGACATGGAAGCCATCACAAACGGCATGATGAACCTGAATC
GCCAGCGGCATCAGCACCTTGTCGCCTTGCGTATAATATTTGCCCATGGTGAAAACGGGGGCGAAGAAGT
TGTCCATATTGGCCACGTTTAAATCAAAACTGGTGAAACTCACCCAGGGATTGGCTGAGACGAAAAACAT
ATTCTCAATAAACCCTTTAGGGAAATAGGCCAGGTTTTCACCGTAACACGCCACATCTTGCGAATATATG
TGTAGAAACTGCCGGAAATCGTCGTGGTATTCACTCCAGAGCGATGAAAACGTTTCAGTTTGCTCATGGA
AAACGGTGTAACAAGGGTGAACACTATCCCATATCACCAGCTCACCGTCTTTCATTGCCATACGAAATTC
CGGATGAGCATTCATCAGGCGGGCAAGAATGTGAATAAAGGCCGGATAAAACTTGTGCTTATTTTTCTTT
ACGGTCTTTAAAAAGGCCGTAATATCCAGCTGAACGGTCTGGTTATAGGTACATTGAGCAACTGACTGAA
ATGCCTCAAAATGTTCTTTACGATGCCATTGGGATATATCAACGGTGGTATATCCAGTGATTTTTTTCTC
CATTTTAGCTTCCTTAGCTCCTGAAAATCTCGATAACTCAAAAAATACGCCCGGTAGTGATCTTATTTCA
TTATGGTGAAAGTTGGAACCTCTTACGTGCCCGATCAACTCGAGTGCCACCTGACGTCTAAGAAACCATT
AT
